>Addgene plasmid #21795 | AIRAP 5: AIRAP(1-50).GST,V1.pcDNA3 | depositor full sequence | sequence record 9998 | Author sequence
GACGGATCGGGAGATCTCCCGATCCCCTATGGTCGACTCTCAGTACAATCTGCTCTGATGCCGCATAGTT
AAGCCAGTATCTGCTCCCTGCTTGTGTGTTGGAGGTCGCTGAGTAGTGCGCGAGCAAAATTTAAGCTACA
ACAAGGCAAGGCTTGACCGACAATTGCATGAAGAATCTGCTTAGGGTTAGGCGTTTTGCGCTGCTTCGCG
ATGTACGGGCCAGATATACGCGTTGACATTGATTATTGACTAGTTATTAATAGTAATCAATTACGGGGTC
ATTAGTTCATAGCCCATATATGGAGTTCCGCGTTACATAACTTACGGTAAATGGCCCGCCTGGCTGACCG
CCCAACGACCCCCGCCCATTGACGTCAATAATGACGTATGTTCCCATAGTAACGCCAATAGGGACTTTCC
ATTGACGTCAATGGGTGGACTATTTACGGTAAACTGCCCACTTGGCAGTACATCAAGTGTATCATATGCC
AAGTACGCCCCCTATTGACGTCAATGACGGTAAATGGCCCGCCTGGCATTATGCCCAGTACATGACCTTA
TGGGACTTTCCTACTTGGCAGTACATCTACGTATTAGTCATCGCTATTACCATGGTGATGCGGTTTTGGC
AGTACATCAATGGGCGTGGATAGCGGTTTGACTCACGGGGATTTCCAAGTCTCCACCCCATTGACGTCAA
TGGGAGTTTGTTTTGGCACCAAAATCAACGGGACTTTCCAAAATGTCGTAACAACTCCGCCCCATTGACG
CAAATGGGCGGTAGGCGTGTACGGTGGGAGGTCTATATAAGCAGAGCTCTCTGGCTAACTAGAGAACCCA
CTGCTTACTGGCTTATCGAAATTAATACGACTCACTATAGGGAGACCCAAGCTTGGTACCGAGCTCGGAT
CCACTAGTAACGGCCGCCAGTGTGCTGGAATTCGGCACGAGGGCCTTGAGAGAAGTCGGGCGCTTCGCGG
CGATTGGAGCTGCAGTTTCTACTGCGGTGTCACCGGGATAACCACAAAGGGCACCGCTTGTCTGTCTCCG
CCTCTGACTACCCGTGATACTTAAATACATCTGTGTTTTTGGACAGCATTTATAATGGAGTTTCCTGACT
TGGGGAAGCACTGTTCAGAACCAACTTGCAAACAGCTAGATTTTCTGCCAATAACATGCGACGCCTGTAA
ACAAGATTTCTGTAAAGACCATTTTTCCTACGTGGGTCATAAGTGTCCCTTTGCGTTCAAGAAGGGATAT
CCATCACACTGGCGGCCGCTCGAGATGTCCCCTATACTAGGTTATTGGAAAATTAAGGGCCTTGTGCAAC
CCACTCGACTTCTTTTGGAATATCTTGAAGAAAAATATGAAGAGCATTTGTATGAGCGCGATGAAGGTGA
TAAATGGCGAAACAAAAAGTTTGAATTGGGTTTGGAGTTTCCCAATCTTCCTTATTATATTGATGGTGAT
GTTAAATTAACACAGTCTATGGCCATCATACGTTATATAGCTGACAAGCACAACATGTTGGGTGGTTGTC
CAAAAGAGCGTGCAGAGATTTCAATGCTTGAAGGAGCGGTTTTGGATATTAGATACGGTGTTTCGAGAAT
TGCATATAGTAAAGACTTTGAAACTCTCAAAGTTGATTTTCTTAGCAAGCTACCTGAAATGCTGAAAATG
TTCGAAGATCGTTTATGTCATAAAACATATTTAAATGGTGATCATGTAACCCATCCTGACTTCATGTTGT
ATGACGCTCTTGATGTTGTTTTATACATGGACCCAATGTGCCTGGATGCGTTCCCAAAATTAGTTTGTTT
TAAAAAACGTATTGAAGCTATCCCACAAATTGATAAGTACTTGAAATCCAGCAAGTATATAGCATGGCCT
TTGCAGGGCTGGCAAGCCACGTTTGGTGGTGGCGACCATCCTCCAAAATCGGATCTGGTTCCGCGTGGAT
CCCCGGGAATTTCCGGTGGTGGTGGTGGAATCTAGAGGGCCCTATTCTATAGTGTCACCTAAATGCTAGA
GCTCGCTGATCAGCCTCGACTGTGCCTTCTAGTTGCCAGCCATCTGTTGTTTGCCCCTCCCCCGTGCCTT
CCTTGACCCTGGAAGGTGCCACTCCCACTGTCCTTTCCTAATAAAATGAGGAAATTGCATCGCATTGTCT
GAGTAGGTGTCATTCTATTCTGGGGGGTGGGGTGGGGCAGGACAGCAAGGGGGAGGATTGGGAAGACAAT
AGCAGGCATGCTGGGGATGCGGTGGGCTCTATGGCTTCTGAGGCGGAAAGAACCAGCTGGGGCTCTAGGG
GGTATCCCC
[124 nt withheld, positions 2320-2443]
C
[32 nt withheld, positions 2445-2476]
CA
[57 nt withheld, positions 2479-2535]
A
[49 nt withheld, positions 2537-2585]
CCTTTGACGTTGGAGTCCACGTTCTTT
[37 nt withheld, positions 2613-2649]
ACCCTATCTCGGTCTATTCTTTTGATTTATAAGGGATTTTGGGGATTTCGGCCTATTGGTTAAAAAATGA
GCTGATTTAACAAAAATTTAACGCGAATTAATTCTGTGGAATGTGTGTCAGTTAGGGTGTGGAAAGTCCC
CAGGCTCCCCAGGCAGGCAGAAGTATGCAAAGCATGCATCTCAATTAGTCAGCAACCAGGTGTGGAAAGT
CCCCAGGCTCCCCAGCAGGCAGAAGTATGCAAAGCATGCATCTCAATTAGTCAGCAACCATAGTCCCGCC
CCTAACTCCGCCCATCCCGCCCCTAACTCCGCCCAGTTCCGCCCATTCTCCGCCCCATGGCTGACTAATT
TTTTTTATTTATGCAGAGGCCGAGGCCGCCTCTGCCTCTGAGCTATTCCAGAAGTAGTGAGGAGGCTTTT
TTGGAGGCCTAGGCTTTTGCAAAAAGCTCCCGGGAGCTTGTATATCCATTTTCGGATCTGATCAAGAGAC
AGGATGAGGATCGTTTCGCATGATTGAACAAGATGGATTGCACGCAGGTTCTCCGGCCGCTTGGGTGGAG
AGGCTATTCGGCTATGACTGGGCACAACAGACAATCGGCTGCTCTGATGCCGCCGTGTTCCGGCTGTCAG
CGCAGGGGCGCCCGGTTCTTTTTGTCAAGACCGACCTGTCCGGTGCCCTGAATGAACTGCAGGACGAGGC
AGCGCGGCTATCGTGGCTGGCCACGACGGGCGTTCCTTGCGCAGCTGTGCTCGACGTTGTCACTGAAGCG
GGAAGGGACTGGCTGCTATTGGGCGAAGTGCCGGGGCAGGATCTCCTGTCATCTCACCTTGCTCCTGCCG
AGAAAGTATCCATCATGGCTGATGCAATGCGGCGGCTGCATACGCTTGATCCGGCTACCTGCCCATTCGA
CCACCAAGCGAAACATCGCATCGAGCGAGCACGTACTCGGATGGAAGCCGGTCTTGTCGATCAGGATGAT
CTGGACGAAGAGCATCAGGGGCTCGCGCCAGCCGAACTGTTCGCCAGGCTCAAGGCGCGCATGCCCGACG
GCGAGGATCTCGTCGTGACCCATGGCGATGCCTGCTTGCCGAATATCATGGTGGAAAATGGCCGCTTTTC
TGGATTCATCGACTGTGGCCGGCTGGGTGTGGCGGACCGCTATCAGGACATAGCGTTGGCTACCCGTGAT
ATTGCTGAAGAGCTTGGCGGCGAATGGGCTGACCGCTTCCTCGTGCTTTACGGTATCGCCGCTCCCGATT
CGCAGCGCATCGCCTTCTATCGCCTTCTTGACGAGTTCTTCTGAGCGGGACTCTGGGGTTCGAAATGACC
GACCAAGCGACGCCCAACCTGCCATCACGAGATTTCGATTCCACCGCCGCCTTCTATGAAAGGTTGGGCT
TCGGAATCGTTTTCCGGGACGCCGGCTGGATGATCCTCCAGCGCGGGGATCTCATGCTGGAGTTCTTCGC
CCACCCCAACTTGTTTATTGCAGCTTATAATGGTTACAAATAAAGCAATAGCATCACAAATTTCACAAAT
AAAGCATTTTTTTCACTGCATTCTAGTTGTGGTTTGTCCAAACTCATCAATGTATCTTATCATGTCTGTA
TACCGTCGACCTCTAGCTAGAGCTTGGCGTAATCATGGTCATAGCTGTTTCCTGTGTGAAATTGTTATCC
GCTCACAATTCCACACAACATACGAGCCGGAAGCATAAAGTGTAAAGCCTGGGGTGCCTAATGAGTGAGC
TAACTCACATTAATTGCGTTGCGCTCACTGCCCGCTTTCCAGTCGGGAAACCTGTCGTGCCAGCTGCATT
AATGAATCGGCCAACGCGCGGGGAGAGGCGGTTTGCGTATTGGGCGCTCTTCCGCTTCCTCGCTCACTGA
CTCGCTGCGCTCGGTCGTTCGGCTGCGGCGAGCGGTATCAGCTCACTCAAAGGCGGTAATACGGTTATCC
ACAGAATCAGGGGATAACGCAGGAAAGAACATGTGAGCAAAAGGCCAGCAAAAGGCCAGGAACCGTAAAA
AGGCCGCGTTGCTGGCGTTTTTCCATAGGCTCCGCCCCCCTGACGAGCATCACAAAAATCGACGCTCAAG
TCAGAGGTGGCGAAACCCGACAGGACTATAAAGATACCAGGCGTTTCCCCCTGGAAGCTCCCTCGTGCGC
TCTCCTGTTCCGACCCTGCCGCTTACCGGATACCTGTCCGCCTTTCTCCCTTCGGGAAGCGTGGCGCTTT
CTCAATGCTCACGCTGTAGGTATCTCAGTTCGGTGTAGGTCGTTCGCTCCAAGCTGGGCTGTGTGCACGA
ACCCCCCGTTCAGCCCGACCGCTGCGCCTTATCCGGTAACTATCGTCTTGAGTCCAACCCGGTAAGACAC
GACTTATCGCCACTGGCAGCAGCCACTGGTAACAGGATTAGCAGAGCGAGGTATGTAGGCGGTGCTACAG
AGTTCTTGAAGTGGTGGCCTAACTACGGCTACACTAGAAGGACAGTATTTGGTATCTGCGCTCTGCTGAA
GCCAGTTACCTTCGGAAAAAGAGTTGGTAGCTCTTGATCCGGCAAACAAACCACCGCTGGTAGCGGTGGT
TTTTTTGTTTGCAAGCAGCAGATTACGCGCAGAAAAAAAGGATCTCAAGAAGATCCTTTGATCTTTTCTA
CGGGGTCTGACGCTCAGTGGAACGAAAACTCACGTTAAGGGATTTTGGTCATGAGATTATCAAAAAGGAT
CTTCACCTAGATCCTTTTAAATTAAAAATGAAGTTTTAAATCAATCTAAAGTATATATGAGTAAACTTGG
TCTGACAGTTACCAATGCTTAATCAGTGAGGCACCTATCTCAGCGATCTGTCTATTTCGTTCATCCATAG
TTGCCTGACTCCCCGTCGTGTAGATAACTACGATACGGGAGGGCTTACCATCTGGCCCCAGTGCTGCAAT
GATACCGCGAGACCCACGCTCACCGGCTCCAGATTTATCAGCAATAAACCAGCCAGCCGGAAGGGCCGAG
CGCAGAAGTGGTCCTGCAACTTTATCCGCCTCCATCCAGTCTATTAATTGTTGCCGGGAAGCTAGAGTAA
GTAGTTCGCCAGTTAATAGTTTGCGCAACGTTGTTGCCATTGCTACAGGCATCGTGGTGTCACGCTCGTC
GTTTGGTATGGCTTCATTCAGCTCCGGTTCCCAACGATCAAGGCGAGTTACATGATCCCCCATGTTGTGC
AAAAAAGCGGTTAGCTCCTTCGGTCCTCCGATCGTTGTCAGAAGTAAGTTGGCCGCAGTGTTATCACTCA
TGGTTATGGCAGCACTGCATAATTCTCTTACTGTCATGCCATCCGTAAGATGCTTTTCTGTGACTGGTGA
GTACTCAACCAAGTCATTCTGAGAATAGTGTATGCGGCGACCGAGTTGCTCTTGCCCGGCGTCAATACGG
GATAATACCGCGCCACATAGCAGAACTTTAAAAGTGCTCATCATTGGAAAACGTTCTTCGGGGCGAAAAC
TCTCAAGGATCTTACCGCTGTTGAGATCCAGTTCGATGTAACCCACTCGTGCACCCAACTGATCTTCAGC
ATCTTTTACTTTCACCAGCGTTTCTGGGTGAGCAAAAACAGGAAGGCAAAATGCCGCAAAAAAGGGAATA
AGGGCGACACGGAAATGTTGAATACTCATACTCTTCCTTTTTCAATATTATTGAAGCATTTATCAGGGTT
ATTGTCTCATGAGCGGATACATATTTGAATGTATTTAGAAAAATAAACAAATAGGGGTTCCGCGCACATT
TCCCCGAAAAGTGCCACCTGACGTC
Features (pLannotate 1.2.2; 22 found; start..end, strand, type, name):
     36..80      -  misc_feature   bom (fragment): basis of mobility region from pBR322
    235..614     +  enhancer       CMV enhancer: human cytomegalovirus immediate early enhancer
    615..818     +  promoter       CMV promoter: human cytomegalovirus (CMV) immediate early promoter
    814..847     +  LTR            5' LTR (truncated) (fragment): truncated 5' long terminal repeat (LTR) from HIV-1
    863..881     +  promoter       T7 promoter: promoter for bacteriophage T7 RNA polymerase
   1105..1254    +  CDS            ZFAND2A (fragment): ZFN2A_HUMAN - Experimental evidence at protein level: Swiss-Prot protein existence level 1. From Homo sapiens (Human).
   1285..1938    +  CDS            GST26_SCHJA: Experimental evidence at protein level: Swiss-Prot protein existence level 1. GST isoenzymes appear to play a central role in the parasite detoxification system. Other functions are also suspected including a role in increasing the solubility of haematin in the parasite gut. From Schistosoma japonicum (Blood fluke).
   2006..2024    -  promoter       SP6 promoter: promoter for bacteriophage SP6 RNA polymerase
   2050..2274    +  polyA_signal   bGH poly(A) signal: bovine growth hormone polyadenylation signal
   2278..2299    +  promoter       SV40 promoter (fragment): SV40 enhancer and early promoter
   2320..2748    +  rep_origin     f1 ori (sequence partly withheld): f1 bacteriophage origin of replication; arrow indicates direction of (+) strand synthesis
   2762..3092    +  promoter       SV40 promoter: SV40 enhancer and early promoter
   3159..3950    +  CDS            neo: KKA2_KLEPN - Also known as kan, nptII. Experimental evidence at protein level: Swiss-Prot protein existence level 1. Resistance to kanamycin, neomycin, paromomycin, ribostamycin, butirosin and gentamicin B. From Klebsiella pneumoniae.
   3974..4132    +  CDS            ble (fragment): BLE_KLEPN - Experimental evidence at protein level: Swiss-Prot protein existence level 1. Binding protein with a strong affinity to the bleomycin family of antibiotics. Binds to CL990; an antimitotic-antibiotic compound. From Klebsiella pneumoniae.
   4127..4248    +  polyA_signal   SV40 poly(A) signal: SV40 polyadenylation signal
   4321..4337    -  protein_bind   lac operator: The lac repressor binds to the lac operator to inhibit transcription in E. coli. This inhibition can be relieved by adding lactose or isopropyl-β-D-thiogalactopyranoside (IPTG). lac repressor encoded by lacI
   4345..4375    -  promoter       lac promoter: promoter for the E. coli lac operon
   4390..4411    -  protein_bind   CAP binding site: CAP binding activates transcription in the presence of cAMP. E. coli catabolite activator protein
   4424..4516    -  CDS            lacI (fragment): lac repressor; lacI; The lac repressor binds to the lac operator to inhibit transcription in E. coli. This inhibition can be relieved by adding lactose or isopropyl-β-D-thiogalactopyranoside (IPTG).
   4699..5287    -  rep_origin     ori: high-copy-number ColE1/pMB1/pBR322/pUC origin of replication
   5458..6318    -  CDS            AmpR: β-lactamase; bla; confers resistance to ampicillin, carbenicillin, and related antibiotics
   6319..6423    -  promoter       AmpR promoter: bla
