[The description below was written by a language model from this plasmid's Addgene catalogue record and pLannotate feature annotations shown in this document.]
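Description:
AIRAP 5: AIRAP(1-50).GST,V1.pcDNA3 is a mammalian expression plasmid built on the pcDNA3 backbone. It encodes an N-terminal fragment of mouse AIRAP (Zfand2a), the arsenite-inducible protein that associates with the 19S regulatory particle of the proteasome. It is maintained in E. coli through a high-copy ColE1/pUC-type origin and an ampicillin resistance gene (β-lactamase) under its own promoter. An f1 origin is also present for single-stranded DNA production. For selection in mammalian cells, an SV40 early promoter drives the neomycin phosphotransferase gene, terminated by an SV40 polyadenylation signal, which allows stable lines to be isolated with G418.

The expression cassette uses the human CMV immediate-early enhancer and promoter upstream of the insert and the bovine growth hormone polyadenylation signal downstream. The insert is a truncation limited to amino acids 1–50 of AIRAP, fused at its C-terminus to Schistosoma japonicum glutathione S-transferase (GST). The feature table shows a 150-nt Zfand2a segment followed shortly by the full GST coding region. The automated annotation matched that segment to the human orthologue, whereas the catalogue record gives the species as mouse. T7 and SP6 promoters flank the cloning region in opposite orientations, a standard pcDNA3 arrangement that permits in vitro transcription. The short hits labelled HIV-1 LTR, ble, lacI and bom are fragments, most likely annotation artefacts or backbone remnants rather than functional elements.

The GST moiety provides a handle for glutathione-affinity pulldown from transfected cells. As one of a numbered series of AIRAP constructs, this plasmid is plausibly intended for mapping which regions of AIRAP mediate its interactions, such as proteasome association, although the record does not state the purpose explicitly.
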