Addgene plasmid #21795: AIRAP 5: AIRAP(1-50).GST,V1.pcDNA3
Depositing lab: David Ron. Depositing organization: NYU Grossman School of Medicine. Publication: An arsenite-inducible 19S regulatory particle-associated protein adapts proteasomes to proteotoxicity. Stanhill A, Haynes CM, Zhang Y, Min G, Steele MC, Kalinina J, Martinez E, Pickart CM, Kong XP, Ron D. Mol Cell. 2006 Sep 15. 23(6):875-85. 10.1016/j.molcel.2006.07.023 PubMed 16973439.
Backbone
  Vector backbone: pcDNA3
  Backbone manufacturer: Invitrogen
  Backbone size w/o insert (bp): 5446
  Vector type: Mammalian Expression
  Selectable markers: Neomycin (select with G418)
Growth in bacteria
  Bacterial resistance: Ampicillin, 100 μg/mL
  Growth temperature: 37°C
  Growth strain: DH5alpha
  Copy number: High Copy
Gene/Insert
  Gene/Insert name: AIRAP (alt name: Zfand2a)
  Species: M. musculus (mouse)
  Insert size (bp): 1008
  Mutation: amino acids 1-50
  GenBank ID: AF224494
  Entrez Gene: Zfand2a (a.k.a. Airap, AA407930, AU016206)
  Tag / fusion protein: GST (C terminal on insert)
  Cloning method: Restriction Enzyme
  Sequencing primers: 5′ CMV-F; 3′ BGH-rev
Terms and licenses: Academic/Nonprofit Terms; Industry Terms: Not Available to Industry
How to cite: AIRAP 5: AIRAP(1-50).GST,V1.pcDNA3 was a gift from David Ron (Addgene plasmid # 21795 ; http://n2t.net/addgene:21795 ; RRID:Addgene_21795)
