>Addgene plasmid #21795 | AIRAP 5: AIRAP(1-50).GST,V1.pcDNA3 | addgene partial sequence | sequence record 27568 | 21795 with GST-R 5'-AAAGAAGTCGAGTGGGTTGC
AGTATAGGGGACATCTCGAGCGGCCGCCAGTGTGATGGATATCCCTTCTTGAACGCAAAGGGACACTTAT
GACCCACGTAGGAAAAATGGTCTTTACAGAAATCTTGTTTACAGGCGTCGCATGTTATTGGCAGAAAATC
TAGCTGTTTGCAAGTTGGTTCTGAACAGTGCTTCCCCAAGTCAGGAAACTCCATTATAAATGCTGTCCAA
AAACACAGATGTATTTAAGTATCACGGGTAGTCAGAGGCGGAGACAGACAAGCGGTGCCCTTTGTGGTTA
TCCCGGTGACACCGCAGTAGAAACTGCAGCTCCAATCGCCGCGAAGCGCCCGACTTCTCTCAAGGCCCTC
GTGCCGAATTCCAGCACACTGGCGGCCGTTACTAGTGGATCCGAGCTCGGTACCAAGCTTGGGTCTCCCT
ATAGTGAGTCGTATTAATTTCGATAAGCCAGTAAGCAGTGGGTTCTCTAGTTAGCCAGAGAGCTCTGCTT
ATATAGACCTCCCACCGTACACGCCTACCGCCCATTTGCGTCAATGGGGCGGAGTTGTTACGACATTTTG
GAAAGTCCCGTTGATTTTGGTGCCAAAACAAACTCCCATTGACGTCAATGGGGTGGAGACTTGGAAATCC
CCGTGAGTCAAACCGCTATCCACGCCCATTGATGTACTGCCAAAACCGCATCACCATGGTAATAGCGATG
ACTAATACGTAGATGTACTGCCAAGTA
